>Addgene plasmid #55647 | pAAV-nEF Con/Foff hChR2(H134R)-EYFP | depositor full sequence | sequence record 86450 | pAAV-nEF Con/Foff hChR2(H134R)-EYFP sequence 6970 bps
CCTGCAGGCAGCTGCGCGCTCGCTCGCTCACTGAGGCCGCCCGGGCAAAGCCCGGGCGTCGGGCGACCTT
TGGTCGCCCGGCCTCAGTGAGCGAGCGAGCGCGCAGAGAGGGAGTGGCCAACTCCATCACTAGGGGTTCC
TGCGGCCGCACGCGTAAGGATCTGCGATCGCTCCGGTGCCCGTCAGTGGGCAGAGCGCACATCGCCCACA
GTCCCCGAGAAGTTGGGGGGAGGGGTCGGCAATTGAACGGGTGCCTAGAGAAGGTGGCGCGGGGTAAACT
GGGAAAGTGATGTCGTGTACTGGCTCCGCCTTTTTCCCGAGGGTGGGGGAGAACCGTATATAAGTGCAGT
AGTCGCCGTGAACGTTCTTTTTCGCAACGGGTTTGCCGCCAGAACACAGCTGAAGCTTCGAGGGGCTCGC
ATCTCTCCTTCACGCGCCCGCCGCCCTACCTGAGGCCGCCATCCACGCCGGTTGAGTCGCGTTCTGCCGC
CTCCCGCCTGTGGTGCCTCCTGAACTGCGTCCGCCGTCTAGGTAAGTTTAAAGCTCAGGTCGAGACCGGG
CCTTTGTCCGGCGCTCCCTTGGAGCCTACCTAGACTCAGCCGGCTCTCCACGCTTTGCCTGACCCTGCTT
GCTCAACTCTACGTCTTTGTTTCGTTTTCTGTTCTGCGCCGTTACAGATCCAAGCTGTGACCGGCGCCTA
CGGATCCGAAGTTCCTATTCTTCAAATAGTATAGGAACTTCGCAGAGTAGTAGCTGGATTGTAGCTGCTA
TTAGCAATCTAAAACCTCTTAGAAGTTCCTATTCTTCAAAAGGTATAGGAACTTCGGCGCGCCGCCACCA
TGGACTATGGCGGCGCTTTGTCTGCCGTCGGACGCGAACTTTTGTTCGTTACTAATCCTGTGGTGGTGAA
CGGGTCCGTCCTGGTCCCTGAGGATCAATGTTACTGTGCCGGATGGATTGAATCTCGCGGCACGAACGGC
GCTCAGACCGCGTCAAATGTCCTGCAGTGGCTTGCAGCAGGATTCAGCATTTTGCTGCTGATGTTCTATG
CCTACCAAACCTGGAAATCTACATGCGGCTGGGAGGAGATCTATGTGTGCGCCATTGAAATGGTTAAGGT
GATTCTCGAGTTCTTTTTTGAGTTTAAGAATCCCTCTATGCTCTACCTTGCCACAGGACACCGGGTGCAG
TGGCTGCGCTATGCAGAGTGGCTGCTCACTTGTCCTGTCATCCTTATCCGCCTGAGCAACCTCACCGGTA
AGTGTCGGGGTTGCTAGCATAACTTCGTATAGTATACCTTATACGAAGTTATTCTTTGCACCATTCTAAA
GAATAACAGTGATAATTTCTGGGTTAAGGCAAATAACTTCGTATAGGATACTTTATACGAAGTTATGGTA
CCCCTCCTGTACTCACCTTGCCGGTGGTGCAGATGAACTTCAGGGTCAGCTTGCCGTAGGTGGCATCGCC
CTCGCCCTCGCCGGACACGCTGAACTTGTGGCCGTTTACGTCGCCGTCCAGCTCGACCAGGATGGGCACC
ACCCCGGTGAACAGCTCCTCGCCCTTGCTCACGGCGGCCGCTGGCACGGCTCCGGCCTCGGCTTCGTCTT
CGACGAGAGTCTCGACCTCGATCTCCGTTCCGCCGATGTTCAGTTTGGTGGTTTTGCGGATATCTCCGTG
AATCAATATGTGCTCGTGGATCAGGACGCGCAGGTAGTGTCCCAACAACCCCCAACAATTTTTACTCATC
AGATCAATAATCGTGTGACCTACGGTGGAGCCATAGACGCTCAGGACGCCAAAACCTTCGGGCCCCAAAA
TGAAGAGAATTGGGAACATACCCCAGCTCACGAAAAACAGCCATGCCATGCCGGTCACGACCTGGCGGCA
CCGACCCTTTGGCACAGTATGATAACCCTCGATATATGCTTTGGCGGCGTGAAAAAATGTGTTCGCGCCA
TAGCACAATCCAAGACAAAAGAAGATGACTTTAACATAGCCGGTTGCCATGGCGCTGGTAGCCCCCCACA
CGATAGTCCCGATGTCTGAGACAAGGAGTCCCATGGTTCTCCTGCTGTAGTCGTTGCTCAGGCCTAAACA
CATGAGAAATAGAGTCATAAGCACATGGGTCACATACAGGAGATATGTATATAACATTAATACAATTTAT
AAAAAAAAGGGGGGGCACAACTAGTATAACTTCGTATAAGGTATACTATACGAAGTTATTAAGAGGTTTC
ATATTGCTAATAGCAGCTACAATCCAGCTACCATTCTGCATAACTTCGTATAAAGTATCCTATACGAAGT
TATGTCGACTGGAGAGTGGCCAGCCCTTCTCATGTTCAGAGAACATGGTTAACTGGTTAAGTCATGTCGT
CCCACAGCTGCCCGTGCCCTGGCCCACCCTCGTGACCACCTTCGGCTACGGCCTGCAGTGCTTCGCCCGC
TACCCCGACCACATGAAGCAGCACGACTTCTTCAAGTCCGCCATGCCCGAAGGCTACGTCCAGGAGCGCA
CCATCTTCTTCAAGGACGACGGCAACTACAAGACCCGCGCCGAGGTGAAGTTCGAGGGCGACACCCTGGT
GAACCGCATCGAGCTGAAGGGCATCGACTTCAAGGAGGACGGCAACATCCTGGGGCACAAGCTGGAGTAC
AACTACAACAGCCACAACGTCTATATCATGGCCGACAAGCAGAAGAACGGCATCAAGGTGAACTTCAAGA
TCCGCCACAACATCGAGGACGGCAGCGTGCAGCTCGCCGACCACTACCAGCAGAACACCCCCATCGGCGA
CGGCCCCGTGCTGCTGCCCGACAACCACTACCTGAGCTACCAGTCCGCCCTGAGCAAAGACCCCAACGAG
AAGCGCGATCACATGGTCCTGCTGGAGTTCGTGACCGCCGCCGGGATCACTCTCGGCATGGACGAGCTGT
ACAAGTAATCTAGAGAAGTTCCTATACTATTTGAAGAATAGGAACTTCTTGCCTTAACCCAGAAATTATC
ACTGTTATTCTTTAGAATGGTGCAAAGAGAAGTTCCTATACCTTTTGAAGAATAGGAACTTCGAATTCGA
TATCAAGCTTATCGATAATCAACCTCTGGATTACAAAATTTGTGAAAGATTGACTGGTATTCTTAACTAT
GTTGCTCCTTTTACGCTATGTGGATACGCTGCTTTAATGCCTTTGTATCATGCTATTGCTTCCCGTATGG
CTTTCATTTTCTCCTCCTTGTATAAATCCTGGTTGCTGTCTCTTTATGAGGAGTTGTGGCCCGTTGTCAG
GCAACGTGGCGTGGTGTGCACTGTGTTTGCTGACGCAACCCCCACTGGTTGGGGCATTGCCACCACCTGT
CAGCTCCTTTCCGGGACTTTCGCTTTCCCCCTCCCTATTGCCACGGCGGAACTCATCGCCGCCTGCCTTG
CCCGCTGCTGGACAGGGGCTCGGCTGTTGGGCACTGACAATTCCGTGGTGTTGTCGGGGAAATCATCGTC
CTTTCCTTGGCTGCTCGCCTGTGTTGCCACCTGGATTCTGCGCGGGACGTCCTTCTGCTACGTCCCTTCG
GCCCTCAATCCAGCGGACCTTCCTTCCCGCGGCCTGCTGCCGGCTCTGCGGCCTCTTCCGCGTCTTCGCC
TTCGCCCTCAGACGAGTCGGATCTCCCTTTGGGCCGCCTCCCCGCATCGATACCGAGCGCTGCTCGAGAG
ATCTACGGGTGGCATCCCTGTGACCCCTCCCCAGTGCCTCTCCTGGCCCTGGAAGTTGCCACTCCAGTGC
CCACCAGCCTTGTCCTAATAAAATTAAGTTGCATCATTTTGTCTGACTAGGTGTCCTTCTATAATATTAT
GGGGTGGAGGGGGGTGGTATGGAGCAAGGGGCAAGTTGGGAAGACAACCTGTAGGGCCTGCGGGGTCTAT
TGGGAACCAAGCTGGAGTGCAGTGGCACAATCTTGGCTCACTGCAATCTCCGCCTCCTGGGTTCAAGCGA
TTCTCCTGCCTCAGCCTCCCGAGTTGTTGGGATTCCAGGCATGCATGACCAGGCTCAGCTAATTTTTGTT
TTTTTGGTAGAGACGGGGTTTCACCATATTGGCCAGGCTGGTCTCCAACTCCTAATCTCAGGTGATCTAC
CCACCTTGGCCTCCCAAATTGCTGGGATTACAGGCGTGAACCACTGCTCCCTTCCCTGTCCTTCTGATTT
TGTAGGTAACCACGTGCGGACCGAGCGGCCGCAGGAACCCCTAGTGATGGAGTTGGCCACTCCCTCTCTG
CGCGCTCGCTCGCTCACTGAGGCCGGGCGACCAAAGGTCGCCCGACGCCCGGGCTTTGCCCGGGCGGCCT
CAGTGAGCGAGCGAGCGCGCAGCTGCCTGCAGGGGCGCCTGATGCGGTATTTTCTCCTTACGCATCTGTG
CGGTATTTCACACCGCATA
[142 nt withheld, positions 4430-4571]
C
[141 nt withheld, positions 4573-4713]
CCTTTGACGTTGGAGTCCACGTTCTTT
[37 nt withheld, positions 4741-4777]
ACCCTATCTCGGGCTATTCTTTTGATTTATAAGGGATTTTGCCGATTTCGGCCTATTGGTTAAAAAATGA
GCTGATTTAACAAAAATTTAACGCGAATTTTAACAAAATATTAACGTTTACAATTTTATGGTGCACTCTC
AGTACAATCTGCTCTGATGCCGCATAGTTAAGCCAGCCCCGACACCCGCCAACACCCGCTGACGCGCCCT
GACGGGCTTGTCTGCTCCCGGCATCCGCTTACAGACAAGCTGTGACCGTCTCCGGGAGCTGCATGTGTCA
GAGGTTTTCACCGTCATCACCGAAACGCGCGAGACGAAAGGGCCTCGTGATACGCCTATTTTTATAGGTT
AATGTCATGATAATAATGGTTTCTTAGACGTCAGGTGGCACTTTTCGGGGAAATGTGCGCGGAACCCCTA
TTTGTTTATTTTTCTAAATACATTCAAATATGTATCCGCTCATGAGACAATAACCCTGATAAATGCTTCA
ATAATATTGAAAAAGGAAGAGTATGAGTATTCAACATTTCCGTGTCGCCCTTATTCCCTTTTTTGCGGCA
TTTTGCCTTCCTGTTTTTGCTCACCCAGAAACGCTGGTGAAAGTAAAAGATGCTGAAGATCAGTTGGGTG
CACGAGTGGGTTACATCGAACTGGATCTCAACAGCGGTAAGATCCTTGAGAGTTTTCGCCCCGAAGAACG
TTTTCCAATGATGAGCACTTTTAAAGTTCTGCTATGTGGCGCGGTATTATCCCGTATTGACGCCGGGCAA
GAGCAACTCGGTCGCCGCATACACTATTCTCAGAATGACTTGGTTGAGTACTCACCAGTCACAGAAAAGC
ATCTTACGGATGGCATGACAGTAAGAGAATTATGCAGTGCTGCCATAACCATGAGTGATAACACTGCGGC
CAACTTACTTCTGACAACGATCGGAGGACCGAAGGAGCTAACCGCTTTTTTGCACAACATGGGGGATCAT
GTAACTCGCCTTGATCGTTGGGAACCGGAGCTGAATGAAGCCATACCAAACGACGAGCGTGACACCACGA
TGCCTGTAGCAATGGCAACAACGTTGCGCAAACTATTAACTGGCGAACTACTTACTCTAGCTTCCCGGCA
ACAATTAATAGACTGGATGGAGGCGGATAAAGTTGCAGGACCACTTCTGCGCTCGGCCCTTCCGGCTGGC
TGGTTTATTGCTGATAAATCTGGAGCCGGTGAGCGTGGGTCTCGCGGTATCATTGCAGCACTGGGGCCAG
ATGGTAAGCCCTCCCGTATCGTAGTTATCTACACGACGGGGAGTCAGGCAACTATGGATGAACGAAATAG
ACAGATCGCTGAGATAGGTGCCTCACTGATTAAGCATTGGTAACTGTCAGACCAAGTTTACTCATATATA
CTTTAGATTGATTTAAAACTTCATTTTTAATTTAAAAGGATCTAGGTGAAGATCCTTTTTGATAATCTCA
TGACCAAAATCCCTTAACGTGAGTTTTCGTTCCACTGAGCGTCAGACCCCGTAGAAAAGATCAAAGGATC
TTCTTGAGATCCTTTTTTTCTGCGCGTAATCTGCTGCTTGCAAACAAAAAAACCACCGCTACCAGCGGTG
GTTTGTTTGCCGGATCAAGAGCTACCAACTCTTTTTCCGAAGGTAACTGGCTTCAGCAGAGCGCAGATAC
CAAATACTGTCCTTCTAGTGTAGCCGTAGTTAGGCCACCACTTCAAGAACTCTGTAGCACCGCCTACATA
CCTCGCTCTGCTAATCCTGTTACCAGTGGCTGCTGCCAGTGGCGATAAGTCGTGTCTTACCGGGTTGGAC
TCAAGACGATAGTTACCGGATAAGGCGCAGCGGTCGGGCTGAACGGGGGGTTCGTGCACACAGCCCAGCT
TGGAGCGAACGACCTACACCGAACTGAGATACCTACAGCGTGAGCTATGAGAAAGCGCCACGCTTCCCGA
AGGGAGAAAGGCGGACAGGTATCCGGTAAGCGGCAGGGTCGGAACAGGAGAGCGCACGAGGGAGCTTCCA
GGGGGAAACGCCTGGTATCTTTATAGTCCTGTCGGGTTTCGCCACCTCTGACTTGAGCGTCGATTTTTGT
GATGCTCGTCAGGGGGGCGGAGCCTATGGAAAAACGCCAGCAACGCGGCCTTTTTACGGTTCCTGGCCTT
TTGCTGGCCTTTTGCTCACATGT
Features (pLannotate 1.2.2; 26 found; start..end, strand, type, name):
      1..141     -  repeat_region  AAV2 ITR: inverted terminal repeat of adeno-associated virus serotype 2 inverted
    188..399     +  promoter       EF-1α core promoter: core promoter for human elongation factor EF-1α
    412..680     +  LTR            5' LTR (truncated): truncated 5' long terminal repeat (LTR) from human T-cell leukemia virus (HTLV) type 1
    750..791     -  intron         β-globin intron (fragment): internally truncated intron from human β-globin
    840..1258    +  CDS            ChR2(H134R) (fragment): H134R mutant of an N-terminal fragment of channelrhodopsin-2 from the alga Chlamydomonas reinhardtii (Nagel et al., 2005) blue light-activated cation channel
   1279..1312    +  protein_bind   loxN: Cre-mediated recombination occurs in the 8-bp core sequence (GTATACCT). loxN sites are compatible with each other, but incompatible with loxP or lox2272 sites. Cre recombinase
   1313..1362    +  intron         β-globin intron (fragment): internally truncated intron from human β-globin
   1363..1396    +  protein_bind   lox2272: Cre-mediated recombination occurs in the 8-bp core sequence (GGATACTT). lox2272 sites are compatible with each other, but incompatible with loxP or loxN sites (Lee and Saito, 1988). Cre recombinase
   1417..1569    -  CDS            (3-F)Tyr-EGFP (fragment): (3-F)Tyr-EGFP is a basic (constitutively fluorescent) green fluorescent protein published in 2004, derived from Aequorea victoria.
   1585..2094    -  CDS            ChR2(H134R) (fragment): H134R mutant of an N-terminal fragment of channelrhodopsin-2 from the alga Chlamydomonas reinhardtii (Nagel et al., 2005) blue light-activated cation channel
   2196..2229    -  protein_bind   loxN: Cre-mediated recombination occurs in the 8-bp core sequence (GTATACCT). loxN sites are compatible with each other, but incompatible with loxP or lox2272 sites. Cre recombinase
   2230..2279    +  intron         β-globin intron (fragment): internally truncated intron from human β-globin
   2280..2313    -  protein_bind   lox2272: Cre-mediated recombination occurs in the 8-bp core sequence (GGATACTT). lox2272 sites are compatible with each other, but incompatible with loxP or loxN sites (Lee and Saito, 1988). Cre recombinase
   2386..2948    +  CDS            EYFP (fragment): enhanced YFP mammalian codon-optimized
   2989..3039    -  intron         β-globin intron (fragment): internally truncated intron from human β-globin
   3073..3097    +  misc_feature   MCS (fragment): pBluescript multiple cloning site
   3097..3685    +  misc_feature   WPRE: woodchuck hepatitis virus posttranscriptional regulatory element
   3717..4193    +  polyA_signal   hGH poly(A) signal: human growth hormone polyadenylation signal
   4233..4373    +  repeat_region  AAV2 ITR: inverted terminal repeat of adeno-associated virus serotype 2 inverted
   4378..4429    -  misc_feature   bom (fragment): basis of mobility region from pBR322
   4448..4828    +  rep_origin     M13 ori (sequence partly withheld): M13 bacteriophage origin of replication; arrow indicates direction of (+) strand synthesis
   4904..4953    -  misc_feature   bom (fragment): basis of mobility region from pBR322
   5055..5090    -  CDS            rop (fragment): Rop protein, which maintains plasmids at low copy number; rop
   5185..5289    +  promoter       AmpR promoter: bla
   5290..6150    +  CDS            AmpR: β-lactamase; bla; confers resistance to ampicillin, carbenicillin, and related antibiotics
   6321..6909    +  rep_origin     ori: high-copy-number ColE1/pMB1/pBR322/pUC origin of replication
