[The description below was written by a language model from this plasmid's Addgene catalogue record and pLannotate feature annotations shown in this document.]
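Description:
pAAV-nEF Con/Foff hChR2(H134R)-EYFP is an approximately 7 kb AAV transfer plasmid for mammalian expression. It carries an intersectional ("Boolean logic") optogenetic payload that is expressed only in cells that contain Cre recombinase and lack Flp recombinase. The expression cassette lies between two AAV2 inverted terminal repeats, which allow it to be packaged into recombinant AAV particles. The plasmid backbone carries a high-copy ColE1/pUC-type origin, an ampicillin resistance gene (β-lactamase) with its own promoter, and an M13 phage origin. The record lists a recombination-deficient bacterial strain for propagation, a common choice for ITR-containing plasmids.

Transcription is driven by the short EF-1α promoter (nEF), annotated as the EF-1α core promoter followed by a truncated HTLV-1 5' LTR segment. The synthetic insert encodes the H134R mutant of channelrhodopsin-2, a blue light-activated cation channel, fused at its C terminus to EYFP. The coding sequence is not continuous: it is split into segments separated by short β-globin intron fragments. A first ChR2 segment and the final EYFP segment lie in the forward orientation. The middle segment, which covers the rest of ChR2 and the start of the fluorescent protein, is inverted and flanked by oppositely oriented loxN and lox2272 pairs. Cre flips and locks this middle segment into the sense orientation, so that splicing can assemble an intact reading frame. The feature table does not annotate any Flp recognition sites, so the elements responsible for the Flp-off behaviour cannot be located from this record. A WPRE and the human growth hormone polyadenylation signal follow the cassette to enhance transcript stability and processing. The construct is suited to light-driven activation and fluorescent labelling of cells defined by two genetic features.
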