Addgene plasmid #55647: pAAV-nEF Con/Foff hChR2(H134R)-EYFP
Purpose: Cre-on/Flp-off ChR2-EYFP under the short Ef1a promoter
Depositing lab: Karl Deisseroth. Depositing organization: Stanford University. Publication: Targeting cells with single vectors using multiple-feature Boolean logic. Fenno LE, Mattis J, Ramakrishnan C, Hyun M, Lee SY, He M, Tucciarone J, Selimbeyoglu A, Berndt A, Grosenick L, Zalocusky KA, Bernstein H, Swanson H, Perry C, Diester I, Boyce FM, Bass CE, Neve R, Huang ZJ, Deisseroth K. Nat Methods. 2014 Jul;11(7):763-72. doi: 10.1038/nmeth.2996. Epub 2014 Jun 8. PubMed 24908100.
Backbone
  Vector backbone: AAV
  Backbone size w/o insert (bp): 4861
  Total vector size (bp): 6971
  Vector type: Mammalian Expression, AAV ; Cre on/Flp off ChR2-EYFP
Growth in bacteria
  Bacterial resistance: Ampicillin, 100 μg/mL
  Growth temperature: 37°C
  Growth strain: Stbl3
  Copy number: High Copy
Gene/Insert
  Gene/Insert name: ChR2(H134R)-EYFP
  Species: Synthetic
  Insert size (bp): 2110
  Promoter: Short Ef1a
  Tag / fusion protein: EYFP (C terminal on insert)
  Cloning method: Restriction Enzyme; 5′ cloning site AscI (not destroyed); 3′ cloning site XbaI (not destroyed)
  Sequencing primers: 5′ GTTTAAAGCTCAGGTCGAGA; 3′ GCAATAGCATGATACAAAGG
Terms and licenses: Academic/Nonprofit Terms; Industry Terms: Not Available to Industry
How to cite: pAAV-nEF Con/Foff hChR2(H134R)-EYFP was a gift from Karl Deisseroth (Addgene plasmid # 55647 ; http://n2t.net/addgene:55647 ; RRID:Addgene_55647)
