>Addgene plasmid #55647 | pAAV-nEF Con/Foff hChR2(H134R)-EYFP | addgene partial sequence | sequence record 92072 | ChR2-F 5'-CACGGAGATATCCGCAAAAC-3'
CCGAGGCCGGAGCCGTGCCAGCGGCCGCCGTGAGCAAGGGCGAGGAGCTGTTCACCGGGGTGGTGCCCAT
CCTGGTCGAGCTGGACGGCGACGTAAACGGCCACAAGTTCAGCGTGTCCGGCGAGGGCGAGGGCGATGCC
ACCTACGGCAAGCTGACCCTGAAGTTCATCTGCACCACCGGCAAGGTGAGTACAGGAGGGGTACCATAAC
TTCGTATAAAGTATCCTATACGAAGTTATTTGCCTTAACCCAGAAATTATCACTGTTATTCTTTAGAATG
GTGCAAAGAATAACTTCGTATAAGGTA
