>Addgene plasmid #55647 | pAAV-nEF Con/Foff hChR2(H134R)-EYFP | addgene partial sequence | sequence record 93761 | Futet-R 5'-CAAAGGCATTAAAGCAGCGT-3'
AGAATACCAGTCAATCTTTCACAAATTTTGTAATCCAGAGGTTGATTATCGATAAGCTTGATATCGAATT
CGAAGTTCCTATTCTTCAAAAGGTATAGGAACTTCTCTTTGCACCATTCTAAAGAATAACAGTGATAATT
TCTGGGTTAAGGCAAGAAGTTCCTATTCTTCAAATAGTATAGGAACTTCTCTAGATTACTTGTACAGCTC
GTCCATGCCGAGAGTGATCCCGGCGGCGGTCACGAACTCCAGCAGGACCATGTGATCGCGCTTCTCGTTG
GGGTCTTTGCTCAGGGCGGACTGGTAGCTCAGGTAGTGGTTGTCGGGCAGCAGCACGGGGCCGTCGCCGA
TGGGGGTGTTCTGCTGGTAGTGGTCGGCGAGCTGCACGCTGCCGTCCTCGATGTTGTGGCGGATCTTGAA
GTTCACCTTGATGCCGTTCTTCTGCTTGTCGGCCATGATATAGACGTTGTGGCTGTTGTAGTTGTACTCC
AGCTTGTGCCCCAGGATGTTGCCGTCCTCCTTGAAGTCGATGCCCTTCAGCTCGATGCGGTTCACCAGGG
TGTCGCCCTCGAACTTCACCTCGGCGCGGGTCTTGTAGTTGCCGTCGTCCTTGAAGAAGATGGTGCGCTC
CTGGACGTAGCCTTCGGGCATGGCGGACTTGAAGAAGTCGTGCTGCTTCATGTGGTCGGGGTAGCGGGCG
AAGCACTG
