>Addgene plasmid #55647 | pAAV-nEF Con/Foff hChR2(H134R)-EYFP | addgene partial sequence | sequence record 93762 | EXFP-R 5'-GTCTTGTAGTTGCCGTCGTC-3'
CTTCGGGCATGGCGGACTTGAAGAAGTCGTGCTGCTTCATGTGGTCGGGGTAGCGGGCGAAGCACTGCAG
GCCGTAGCCGAAGGTGGTCACGAGGGTGGGCCAGGGCACGGGCAGCTGTGGGACGACATGACTTAACCAG
TTAACCATGTTCTCTGAACATGAGAAGGGCTGGCCACTCTCCAGTCGACATAACTTCGTATAGGATACTT
TATACGAAGTTATGCAGAATGGTAGCTGGATTGTAGCTGCTATTAGCAATATGAAACCTCTTAATAACTT
CGTATAGTATACCTTATACGAAGTTATACTAGTTGTGCCCCCCCTTTTTTTTATAAATTGTATTAATGTT
ATATACATATCTCCTGTATGTGACCCATGTGCTTATGACTCTATTTCTCATGTGTTTAGGCCTGAGCAAC
GACTACAGCAGGAGAACCATGGGACTCCTTGTCTCAGACATCGGGACTATCGTGTGGGGGGCTACCAGCG
CCATGGCAACCGGCTATGTTAAAGTCATCTTCTTTTGTCTTGGATTGTGCTATGGCGCGAACACATTTTT
TCACGCCGCCAAAGCATATATCGAGGGTTATCATACTGTGCCAAAGGGTCGGTGCCGCCAGGTCGTGACC
GGCATGGCATGGCTGTTTTTCG
